Addgene plasmid #241115: pDMJ2-SARS-CoV-2-Spike (Gamma)
Purpose: Expresses SARS-CoV-2 spike (Gamma) protein for creating pseudotyped virus
Depositing lab: Jeremy Luban. Depositing organization: University of Massachusetts, Worcester. Publication: Computationally designed proteins mimic antibody immune evasion in viral evolution. Youssef N, Gurev S, Ghantous F, Brock KP, Jaimes JA, Thadani NN, Dauphin A, Sherman AC, Yurkovetskiy L, Soto D, Estanboulieh R, Kotzen B, Notin P, Kollasch AW, Cohen AA, Dross SE, Erasmus J, Fuller DH, Bjorkman PJ, Lemieux JE, Luban J, Seaman MS, Marks DS. Immunity. 2025 May 6:S1074-7613(25)00178-5. doi: 10.1016/j.immuni.2025.04.015. PubMed 40345199.
Backbone
  Vector backbone: pDMJ2
  Vector type: Mammalian Expression
Growth in bacteria
  Bacterial resistance: Ampicillin, 100 μg/mL
  Growth temperature: 37°C
  Growth strain: DH5alpha
  Copy number: High Copy
Gene/Insert
  Gene/Insert name: Spike (Gamma)
  Species: SARS-CoV-2
  Mutation: L18F,T20N,P26S,D138Y,R190S,K417T,E484K,N501Y,D614G,H655Y,T1027I
  Entrez Gene: S (a.k.a. GU280_gp02, spike glycoprotein)
  Cloning method: Gene Synthesis
Terms and licenses: Academic/Nonprofit Terms; Industry Terms: Not Available to Industry
How to cite: pDMJ2-SARS-CoV-2-Spike (Gamma) was a gift from Jeremy Luban (Addgene plasmid # 241115 ; http://n2t.net/addgene:241115 ; RRID:Addgene_241115)
