[The description below was written by a language model from this plasmid's Addgene catalogue record and pLannotate feature annotations shown in this document.]
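Description:
pDMJ2-SARS-CoV-2-Spike (Gamma) is a 7.4 kb mammalian expression plasmid built on the pDMJ2 backbone that produces the spike glycoprotein of the SARS-CoV-2 Gamma variant. It is maintained in E. coli through a high-copy ColE1/pUC-type origin of replication and selected with ampicillin via a β-lactamase gene driven by its own bla promoter. A short fragment of the pBR322 basis-of-mobility region is also annotated in the backbone. No mammalian selection marker or viral packaging elements appear in the feature table, so the plasmid appears suited to transient transfection rather than stable line generation.

The synthesized spike open reading frame carries the substitutions L18F, T20N, P26S, D138Y, R190S, K417T, E484K, N501Y, D614G, H655Y and T1027I. The annotated coding region spans 3,765 nt, somewhat shorter than would be expected for full-length spike; the record does not say whether this reflects a deliberate truncation or simply the limits of the automated annotation. Transcription is driven by the human cytomegalovirus immediate early enhancer and promoter, followed by a fragment of the HTLV-1 5' LTR and a fragment of modified CMV intron A. Leader elements of this kind are commonly placed upstream of a coding sequence to boost mRNA processing and expression. The transcript is terminated by the bovine growth hormone polyadenylation signal.

The stated purpose is to supply spike as the envelope protein for making pseudotyped virus. In such work, an envelope plasmid of this type is co-transfected into producer cells with separate plasmids encoding the viral core and a reporter genome. The resulting particles display Gamma spike and can be used to study entry or antibody neutralization.
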