Features (pLannotate 1.2.2; 10 found; start..end, strand, type, name):
      1..3765    +  CDS            S: SPIKE_SARS2 - Experimental evidence at protein level: Swiss-Prot protein existence level 1. [Spike glycoprotein]: May down-regulate host tetherin (BST2) by lysosomal degradation, thereby counteracting its antiviral activity. From Severe acute respiratory syndrome coronavirus 2 (2019-nCoV) (SARS-CoV-2).
   3794..4018    +  polyA_signal   bGH poly(A) signal: bovine growth hormone polyadenylation signal
   4433..5021    -  rep_origin     ori: high-copy-number ColE1/pMB1/pBR322/pUC origin of replication
   5192..6052    -  CDS            AmpR: β-lactamase; bla; confers resistance to ampicillin, carbenicillin, and related antibiotics
   6053..6157    -  promoter       AmpR promoter: bla
   6197..6254    +  misc_feature   bom (fragment): basis of mobility region from pBR322
   6340..6719    +  enhancer       CMV enhancer: human cytomegalovirus immediate early enhancer
   6720..6923    +  promoter       CMV promoter: human cytomegalovirus (CMV) immediate early promoter
   7012..7239    +  LTR            5' LTR (truncated) (fragment): truncated 5' long terminal repeat (LTR) from human T-cell leukemia virus (HTLV) type 1
   7243..7353    +  intron         CMV intron (fragment): modified intron A from human cytomegalovirus
>Addgene plasmid #241115 | pDMJ2-SARS-CoV-2-Spike (Gamma) | addgene full sequence | sequence record 486238 | Addgene NGS Result
ATGTTCGTGTTTCTGGTTCTTCTTCCCCTGGTGTCTAGTCAGTGCGTCAACTTCACTAACCGAACACAGC
TGCCCTCAGCCTACACCAATTCCTTTACACGAGGCGTCTACTATCCCGACAAGGTGTTCCGAAGCAGTGT
TTTGCACTCCACGCAGGACCTTTTCTTGCCCTTCTTCTCAAATGTGACTTGGTTTCATGCAATACACGTA
TCCGGGACTAATGGCACTAAGAGATTCGACAATCCCGTGTTGCCTTTTAACGACGGCGTGTATTTTGCCA
GTACAGAAAAGAGCAATATTATCCGGGGATGGATCTTCGGCACGACTCTGGATAGTAAAACACAATCCCT
GCTGATCGTGAATAATGCGACAAACGTCGTCATAAAAGTCTGCGAGTTCCAGTTCTGCAACTACCCTTTC
CTCGGGGTGTATTACCATAAGAACAATAAATCTTGGATGGAAAGTGAGTTTCGCGTGTACTCCAGTGCAA
ATAACTGTACTTTTGAGTACGTAAGCCAGCCTTTCCTGATGGACCTCGAAGGGAAACAGGGGAACTTTAA
GAACCTGAGCGAATTCGTGTTCAAGAACATCGACGGTTATTTTAAAATATACAGCAAGCACACCCCTATT
AACCTGGTGAGAGATTTGCCACAAGGTTTTAGCGCCCTGGAACCCCTCGTGGACCTTCCTATCGGCATCA
ACATCACGCGCTTCCAAACTCTGCTCGCACTGCATCGGTCTTATCTGACCCCTGGAGATTCATCCTCAGG
ATGGACCGCGGGTGCTGCTGCATATTATGTGGGATATCTGCAGCCTAGGACCTTCCTGCTCAAATACAAC
GAGAACGGCACCATCACTGACGCTGTTGATTGCGCGCTGGACCCATTGTCTGAAACCAAATGCACACTGA
AAAGCTTCACAGTCGAGAAGGGCATTTACCAGACGAGCAACTTCAGAGTTCAGCCCACAGAGAGCATCGT
TCGCTTCCCCAACATTACCAATTTGTGCCCATTCGGAGAGGTCTTTAACGCAACTAGATTTGCCAGTGTT
TACGCCTGGAACAGGAAACGGATATCCAATTGCGTGGCCGATTACAGCGTACTGTACAATAGTGCTAGCT
TTTCAACCTTTAAATGCTACGGTGTCTCCCCTACGAAGCTGAATGATCTGTGCTTTACTAATGTCTATGC
GGACAGCTTCGTTATTAGAGGTGACGAGGTCCGCCAAATCGCCCCAGGGCAGACTGGAACGATAGCCGAC
TACAATTACAAACTGCCAGATGATTTCACCGGCTGCGTCATCGCCTGGAACTCCAATAACCTCGATAGTA
AAGTGGGCGGCAATTACAACTATCTCTATAGGCTGTTTCGAAAGAGCAACCTGAAACCTTTTGAGCGGGA
CATTTCAACAGAGATCTACCAGGCCGGAAGCACCCCCTGCAACGGGGTCAAGGGGTTCAATTGTTACTTC
CCGCTGCAAAGCTATGGATTTCAGCCGACTTACGGCGTTGGCTATCAGCCATATCGGGTGGTGGTGCTGT
CATTTGAGCTGCTTCATGCGCCTGCTACAGTATGTGGGCCTAAAAAGTCTACCAATCTGGTGAAAAATAA
GTGCGTGAACTTCAACTTCAATGGCCTCACCGGGACAGGCGTGTTGACAGAATCCAATAAGAAATTCCTG
CCATTCCAGCAGTTCGGCAGGGATATCGCAGACACGACCGATGCGGTGCGAGATCCCCAGACATTGGAGA
TTCTGGACATTACTCCTTGTTCTTTTGGAGGAGTGAGTGTTATTACTCCCGGCACAAATACCTCAAATCA
AGTCGCTGTGCTGTATCAAGGTGTAAACTGTACCGAGGTCCCCGTGGCTATTCACGCCGACCAGCTGACC
CCAACATGGCGGGTATACAGCACCGGTTCTAATGTATTCCAGACCAGAGCCGGCTGCCTCATTGGAGCCG
AGTATGTGAACAACTCTTATGAATGTGATATACCGATTGGAGCAGGTATCTGCGCCTCTTATCAGACCCA
GACAAATAGCCCCAGAAGGGCTAGGAGCGTGGCCTCCCAGTCCATAATCGCCTATACAATGTCACTGGGG
GCTGAAAATTCAGTGGCATACAGTAACAACTCTATCGCTATCCCCACAAATTTTACCATCTCTGTGACTA
CAGAGATCCTGCCAGTGTCTATGACTAAAACCTCCGTGGACTGTACCATGTACATCTGTGGTGATAGCAC
CGAATGTTCCAACCTGCTCCTGCAGTACGGCAGCTTCTGCACACAGCTGAATAGGGCACTGACAGGAATC
GCCGTCGAACAGGATAAGAACACTCAGGAGGTGTTTGCGCAGGTTAAGCAGATTTACAAGACGCCACCAA
TCAAGGACTTCGGTGGGTTCAATTTCTCTCAAATTCTGCCTGATCCTTCTAAGCCATCTAAGCGGAGCTT
TATAGAGGATTTGCTCTTTAATAAGGTGACCCTCGCCGATGCTGGATTTATTAAGCAGTATGGCGACTGT
TTGGGAGACATTGCTGCTCGCGATCTGATATGTGCCCAGAAATTCAACGGGCTGACCGTACTCCCACCGC
TGCTCACTGATGAGATGATCGCACAATATACCAGCGCCCTGCTGGCCGGCACTATTACATCCGGCTGGAC
GTTCGGAGCAGGAGCCGCACTGCAAATACCTTTTGCCATGCAGATGGCATATCGCTTCAATGGGATCGGG
GTGACCCAGAACGTCCTGTACGAAAACCAGAAACTTATCGCTAACCAGTTCAATTCCGCCATTGGTAAAA
TCCAGGACAGCTTGAGTTCCACAGCCAGCGCCCTCGGGAAATTGCAAGATGTAGTCAATCAGAATGCACA
AGCCCTGAATACTCTCGTCAAGCAACTGTCATCCAACTTCGGTGCTATATCCTCCGTGCTGAATGATATC
CTTAGTAGATTGGATAAGGTGGAGGCAGAAGTCCAGATCGACCGGCTTATTACTGGAAGGCTGCAGAGTC
TGCAGACGTACGTCACGCAGCAGCTTATCAGAGCCGCCGAGATTAGAGCATCTGCGAATCTGGCTGCTAT
AAAGATGAGTGAATGCGTGCTCGGGCAATCAAAGCGGGTCGACTTTTGTGGGAAGGGGTACCACCTCATG
AGCTTCCCCCAATCCGCCCCACATGGCGTTGTGTTCCTGCATGTTACTTACGTTCCCGCTCAAGAGAAGA
ACTTTACTACCGCTCCGGCGATCTGCCACGACGGTAAGGCACACTTTCCACGCGAAGGCGTCTTTGTTAG
CAATGGAACACACTGGTTTGTTACCCAGAGGAACTTTTATGAGCCCCAGATAATCACAACCGACAACACA
TTCGTATCTGGGAACTGTGACGTAGTTATTGGGATCGTGAACAACACCGTGTACGATCCTCTCCAACCGG
AACTTGACTCTTTCAAGGAGGAACTGGATAAGTACTTTAAGAATCACACCTCACCCGATGTTGACCTCGG
CGACATTTCAGGAATTAATGCTAGCTTCGTGAACATCCAGAAAGAGATTGATAGACTTAACGAAGTGGCC
AAGAACCTCAACGAATCACTTATTGACCTGCAGGAGCTGGGAAAATATGAGCAGTACATTAAATGGCCTT
GGTACATTTGGCTGGGCTTTATAGCAGGCCTGATCGCTATCGTCATGGTGACCATCATGCTTTGTTGTAT
GACTAGCTGCTGCAGCTGCCTCAAGGGCTGTTGTAGCTGCGGCTCTTGCTGTAAATAATGATGATGATGA
GGATCCAGATCTGCTGTGCCTTCTAGTTGCCAGCCATCTGTTGTTTGCCCCTCCCCCGTGCCTTCCTTGA
CCCTGGAAGGTGCCACTCCCACTGTCCTTTCCTAATAAAATGAGGAAATTGCATCGCATTGTCTGAGTAG
GTGTCATTCTATTCTGGGGGGTGGGGTGGGGCAGGACAGCAAGGGGGAGGATTGGGAAGACAATAGCAGG
CATGCTGGGGATGCGGTGGGCTCTATGGGTACCCAGGTGCTGAAGAATTGACCCGGTTCCTCCTGGGCCA
GAAAGAAGCAGGCACATCCCCTTCTCTGTGACACACCCTGTCCACGCCCCTGGTTCTTAGTTCCAGCCCC
ACTCATAGGACACTCATAGCTCAGGAGGGCTCCGCCTTCAATCCCACCCGCTAAAGTACTTGGAGCGGTC
TCTCCCTCCCTCATCAGCCCACCAAACCAAACCTAGCCTCCAAGAGTGGGAAGAAATTAAAGCAAGATAG
GCTATTAAGTGCAGAGGGAGAGAAAATGCCTCCAACATGTGAGGAAGTAATGAGAGAAATCATAGAATTT
TAAGGCCATGATTTAAGGCCAATCGGAAAGAACATGTGAGCAAAAGGCCAGCAAAAGGCCAGGAACCGTA
AAAAGGCCGCGTTGCTGGCGTTTTTCCATAGGCTCCGCCCCCCTGACGAGCATCACAAAAATCGACGCTC
AAGTCAGAGGTGGCGAAACCCGACAGGACTATAAAGATACCAGGCGTTTCCCCCTGGAAGCTCCCTCGTG
CGCTCTCCTGTTCCGACCCTGCCGCTTACCGGATACCTGTCCGCCTTTCTCCCTTCGGGAAGCGTGGCGC
TTTCTCATAGCTCACGCTGTAGGTATCTCAGTTCGGTGTAGGTCGTTCGCTCCAAGCTGGGCTGTGTGCA
CGAACCCCCCGTTCAGCCCGACCGCTGCGCCTTATCCGGTAACTATCGTCTTGAGTCCAACCCGGTAAGA
CACGACTTATCGCCACTGGCAGCAGCCACTGGTAACAGGATTAGCAGAGCGAGGTATGTAGGCGGTGCTA
CAGAGTTCTTGAAGTGGTGGCCTAACTACGGCTACACTAGAAGAACAGTATTTGGTATCTGCGCTCTGCT
GAAGCCAGTTACCTTCGGAAAAAGAGTTGGTAGCTCTTGATCCGGCAAACAAACCACCGCTGGTAGCGGT
GGTTTTTTTGTTTGCAAGCAGCAGATTACGCGCAGAAAAAAAGGATCTCAAGAAGATCCTTTGATCTTTT
CTACGGGGTCTGACGCTCAGTGGAACGAAAACTCACGTTAAGGGATTTTGGTCATGAGATTATCAAAAAG
GATCTTCACCTAGATCCTTTTAAATTAAAAATGAAGTTTTAAATCAATCTAAAGTATATATGAGTAAACT
TGGTCTGACAGTTACCAATGCTTAATCAGTGAGGCACCTATCTCAGCGATCTGTCTATTTCGTTCATCCA
TAGTTGCCTGACTCCCCGTCGTGTAGATAACTACGATACGGGAGGGCTTACCATCTGGCCCCAGTGCTGC
AATGATACCGCGAGACCCACGCTCACCGGCTCCAGATTTATCAGCAATAAACCAGCCAGCCGGAAGGGCC
GAGCGCAGAAGTGGTCCTGCAACTTTATCCGCCTCCATCCAGTCTATTAATTGTTGCCGGGAAGCTAGAG
TAAGTAGTTCGCCAGTTAATAGTTTGCGCAACGTTGTTGCCATTGCTACAGGCATCGTGGTGTCACGCTC
GTCGTTTGGTATGGCTTCATTCAGCTCCGGTTCCCAACGATCAAGGCGAGTTACATGATCCCCCATGTTG
TGCAAAAAAGCGGTTAGCTCCTTCGGTCCTCCGATCGTTGTCAGAAGTAAGTTGGCCGCAGTGTTATCAC
TCATGGTTATGGCAGCACTGCATAATTCTCTTACTGTCATGCCATCCGTAAGATGCTTTTCTGTGACTGG
TGAGTACTCAACCAAGTCATTCTGAGAATAGTGTATGCGGCGACCGAGTTGCTCTTGCCCGGCGTCAATA
CGGGATAATACCGCGCCACATAGCAGAACTTTAAAAGTGCTCATCATTGGAAAACGTTCTTCGGGGCGAA
AACTCTCAAGGATCTTACCGCTGTTGAGATCCAGTTCGATGTAACCCACTCGTGCACCCAACTGATCTTC
AGCATCTTTTACTTTCACCAGCGTTTCTGGGTGAGCAAAAACAGGAAGGCAAAATGCCGCAAAAAAGGGA
ATAAGGGCGACACGGAAATGTTGAATACTCATACTCTTCCTTTTTCAATATTATTGAAGCATTTATCAGG
GTTATTGTCTCATGAGCGGATACATATTTGAATGTATTTAGAAAAATAAACAAATAGGGGTTCCGCGCAC
ATTTCCCCGAAAAGTGCCACCTGACGTCCCAATGATTGCACCATATGCGGTGTGAAATACCGCACAGATG
CGTAAGGAGAAAATACCGCATCAGATTGGCTATTGGCCATTGCATACGTTGTATCCATATCATAATATGT
ACATTTATATTGGCTCATGTCCAACATTACCGCCATGTTGACATTGATTATTGACTAGTTATTAATAGTA
ATCAATTACGGGGTCATTAGTTCATAGCCCATATATGGAGTTCCGCGTTACATAACTTACGGTAAATGGC
CCGCCTGGCTGACCGCCCAACGACCCCCGCCCATTGACGTCAATAATGACGTATGTTCCCATAGTAACGC
CAATAGGGACTTTCCATTGACGTCAATGGGTGGAGTATTTACGGTAAACTGCCCACTTGGCAGTACATCA
AGTGTATCATATGCCAAGTACGCCCCCTATTGACGTCAATGACGGTAAATGGCCCGCCTGGCATTATGCC
CAGTACATGACCTTATGGGACTTTCCTACTTGGCAGTACATCTACGTATTAGTCATCGCTATTACCATGG
TGATGCGGTTTTGGCAGTACATCAATGGGCGTGGATAGCGGTTTGACTCACGGGGATTTCCAAGTCTCCA
CCCCATTGACGTCAATGGGAGTTTGTTTTGGCACCAAAATCAACGGGACTTTCCAAAATGTCGTAACAAC
TCCGCCCCATTGACGCAAATGGGCGGTAGGCGTGTACGGTGGGAGGTCTATATAAGCAGAGCTCGTTTAG
TGAACCGTCAGATCGCCTGGAGACGCCATCCACGCTGTTTTGACCTCCATAGAAGACACCGGGACCGATC
CAGCCTCCATCGGCTCGCATCTCTCCTTCACGCGCCCGCCGCCCTACCTGAGGCCGCCATCCACGCCGGT
TGAGTCGCGTTCTGCCGCCTCCCGCCTGTGGTGCCTCCTGAACTGCGTCCGCCGTCTAGGTAAGTTTAAA
GCTCAGGTCGAGACCGGGCCTTTGTCCGGCGCTCCCTTGGAGCCTACCTAGACTCAGCCGGCTCTCCACG
CTTTGCCTGACCCTGCTTGCTCAACTCTAGTTAACGGTGGAGGGCAGTGTAGTCTGAGCAGTACTCGTTG
CTGCCGCGCGCGCCACCAGACATAATAGCTGACAGACTAACAGACTGTTCCTTTCCATGGGTCTTTTCTG
CAGTCACCGTCGTCGACACGTGTGATCAGATATCGCGGCCGCTCTAGA
